>Addgene plasmid #221027 | MSCV-BRAF-WT-IRES-mCherry | addgene full sequence | sequence record 436954 | Addgene NGS Result
GGTCCCGCCCTCAGCAGTTTCTAGAGAACCATCAGATGTTTCCAGGGTGCCCCAAGGACCTGAAATGACC
CTGTGCCTTATTTGAACTAACCAATCAGTTCGCTTCTCGCTTCTGTTCGCGCGCTTCTGCTCCCCGAGCT
CAATAAAAGAGCCCACAACCCCTCACTCGGCGCGCCAGTCCTCCGATAGACTGCGTCGCCCGGGTACCCG
TATTCCCAATAAAGCCTCTTGCTGTTTGCATCCGAATCGTGGACTCGCTGATCCTTGGGAGGGTCTCCTC
AGATTGATTGACTGCCCACCTCGGGGGTCTTTCATTTGGAGGTTCCACCGAGATTTGGAGACCCCTGCCC
AGGGACCACCGACCCCCCCGCCGGGAGGTAAGCTGGCCAGCGGTCGTTTCGTGTCTGTCTCTGTCTTTGT
GCGTGTTTGTGCCGGCATCTAATGTTTGCGCCTGCGTCTGTACTAGTTAGCTAACTAGCTCTGTATCTGG
CGGACCCGTGGTGGAACTGACGAGTTCTGAACACCCGGCCGCAACCCTGGGAGACGTCCCAGGGACTTTG
GGGGCCGTTTTTGTGGCCCGACCTGAGGAAGGGAGTCGATGTGGAATCCGACCCCGTCAGGATATGTGGT
TCTGGTAGGAGACGAGAACCTAAAACAGTTCCCGCCTCCGTCTGAATTTTTGCTTTCGGTTTGGAACCGA
AGCCGCGCGTCTTGTCTGCTGCAGCGCTGCAGCATCGTTCTGTGTTGTCTCTGTCTGACTGTGTTTCTGT
ATTTGTCTGAAAATTAGGGCCAGACTGTTACCACTCCCTTAAGTTTGACCTTAGGTCACTGGAAAGATGT
CGAGCGGATCGCTCACAACCAGTCGGTAGATGTCAAGAAGAGACGTTGGGTTACCTTCTGCTCTGCAGAA
TGGCCAACCTTTAACGTCGGATGGCCGCGAGACGGCACCTTTAACCGAGACCTCATCACCCAGGTTAAGA
TCAAGGTCTTTTCACCTGGCCCGCATGGACACCCAGACCAGGTCCCCTACATCGTGACCTGGGAAGCCTT
GGCTTTTGACCCCCCTCCCTGGGTCAAGCCCTTTGTACACCCTAAGCCTCCGCCTCCTCTTCCTCCATCC
GCCCCGTCTCTCCCCCTTGAACCTCCTCGTTCGACCCCGCCTCGATCCTCCCTTTATCCAGCCCTCACTC
CTTCTCTAGGCGCCGGAATTCGCCACACCATGGATTACTTACACGCCAAGTCAATCATCCACAGAGACCT
CAAGAGTAATAATATATTTCTTCATGAAGACCTCACAGTAAAAATAGGTGATTTTGGTCTAGCTACAGTG
AAATCTCGATGGAGTGGGTCCCATCAGTTTGAACAGTTGTCTGGATCCATTTTGTGGATGGCACCAGAAG
TCATCAGAATGCAAGATAAAAATCCATACAGCTTTCAGTCATCAGGTAGTTCCGATTATAAGGATCATGA
TGGTGATTATAAGGATCATGATATTGACTACAAAGACGATGACGACAAGACCGGTTAAGAACTCGAGCGG
GATCAATTCCGCCCCCCCCCTAACGTTACTGGCCGAAGCCGCTTGGAATAAGGCCGGTGTGCGTTTGTCT
ATATGTTATTTTCCACCATATTGCCGTCTTTTGGCAATGTGAGGGCCCGGAAACCTGGCCCTGTCTTCTT
GACGAGCATTCCTAGGGGTCTTTCCCCTCTCGCCAAAGGAATGCAAGGTCTGTTGAATGTCGTGAAGGAA
GCAGTTCCTCTGGAAGCTTCTTGAAGACAAACAACGTCTGTAGCGACCCTTTGCAGGCAGCGGAACCCCC
CACCTGGCGACAGGTGCCTCTGCGGCCAAAAGCCACGTGTATAAGATACACCTGCAAAGGCGGCACAACC
CCAGTGCCACGTTGTGAGTTGGATAGTTGTGGAAAGAGTCAAATGGCTCTCCTCAAGCGTATTCAACAAG
GGGCTGAAGGATGCCCAGAAGGTACCCCATTGTATGGGATCTGATCTGGGGCCTCGGTGCACATGCTTTA
CATGTGTTTAGTCGAGGTTAAAAAAACGTCTAGGCCCCCCGAACCACGGGGACGTGGTTTTCCTTTGAAA
AACACGATAATACCATGGTGAGCATGGACGAGGAGGATAACATGGCCATCATCAAGGAGTTCATGCGCTT
CAAGGTGCACATGGAGGGCTCCGTGAACGGCCACGAGTTCGAGATCGAGGGCGAGGGCGAGGGCCGCCCC
TACGAGGGCACCCAGACCGCCAAGCTGAAGGTGACCAAGGGTGGCCCCCTGCCCTTCGCCTGGGACATCC
TGTCCCCTCAGTTCATGTACGGCTCCAAGGCCTACGTGAAGCACCCCGCCGACATCCCCGACTACTTGAA
GCTGTCCTTCCCCGAGGGCTTCAAGTGGGAGCGCGTGATGAACTTCGAGGACGGCGGCGTGGTGACCGTG
ACCCAGGACTCCTCCCTGCAGGACGGCGAGTTCATCTACAAGGTGAAGCTGCGCGGCACCAACTTCCCCT
CCGACGGCCCCGTAATGCAGAAGAAGACCATGGGCTGGGAGGCCTCCTCCGAGCGGATGTACCCCGAGGA
CGGCGCCCTGAAGGGCGAGATCAAGCAGAGGCTGAAGCTGAAGGACGGCGGCCACTACGACGCTGAGGTC
AAGACCACCTACAAGGCCAAGAAGCCCGTGCAGCTGCCCGGCGCCTACAACGTCAACATCAAGTTGGACA
TCACCTCCCACAACGAGGACTACACCATCGTGGAACAGTACGAACGCGCCGAGGGCCGCCACTCCACCGG
CGGCATGGACGAGCTGTACAAGTAAAGCGGCCGCGACTCTAGAGTCGACCTGCAGGCATGCAAGCTTCAG
GTAGCCGGCTAACGTTAACAACCGGTACCTCTAGAACTATAGCTAGCATGCGCAAATTTAAAGCGCTGAT
ATCGATAAAATAAAAGATTTTATTTAGTCTCCAGAAAAAGGGGGGAATGAAAGACCCCACCTGTAGGTTT
GGCAAGCTAGCTTAAGTAACGCCATTTTGCAAGGCATGGAAAATACATAACTGAGAATAGAGAAGTTCAG
ATCAAGGTTAGGAACAGAGAGACAGCAGAATATGGGCCAAACAGGATATCTGTGGTAAGCAGTTCCTGCC
CCGGCTCAGGGCCAAGAACAGATGGTCCCCAGATGCGGTCCCGCCCTCAGCAGTTTCTAGAGAACCATCA
GATGTTTCCAGGGTGCCCCAAGGACCTGAAATGACCCTGTGCCTTATTTGAACTAACCAATCAGTTCGCT
TCTCGCTTCTGTTCGCGCGCTTCTGCTCCCCGAGCTCAATAAAAGAGCCCACAACCCCTCACTCGGCGCG
CCAGTCCTCCGATAGACTGCGTCGCCCGGGTACCCGTGTATCCAATAAACCCTCTTGCAGTTGCATCCGA
CTTGTGGTCTCGCTGTTCCTTGGGAGGGTCTCCTCTGAGTGATTGACTACCCGTCAGCGGGGGTCTTTCA
TGGGTAACAGTTTCTTGAAGTTGGAGAACAACATTCTGAGGGTAGGAGTCGAATATTAAGTAATCCTGAC
TCAATTAGCCACTGTTTTGAATCCACATACTCCAATACTCCTGAAATAGTTCATTATGGACAGCGCAGAA
AGAGCTGGGGAGAATTGTGAAATTGTTATCCGCTCACAATTCCACACAACATACGAGCCGGAAGCATAAA
GTGTAAAGCCTGGGGTGCCTAATGAGTGAGCTAACTCACATTAATTGCGTTGCGCTCACTGCCCGCTTTC
CAGTCGGGAAACCTGTCGTGCCAGCTGCATTAATGAATCGGCCAACGCGCGGGGAGAGGCGGTTTGCGTA
TTGGGCGCTCTTCCGCTTCCTCGCTCACTGACTCGCTGCGCTCGGTCGTTCGGCTGCGGCGAGCGGTATC
AGCTCACTCAAAGGCGGTAATACGGTTATCCACAGAATCAGGGGATAACGCAGGAAAGAACATGTGAGCA
AAAGGCCAGCAAAAGGCCAGGAACCGTAAAAAGGCCGCGTTGCTGGCGTTTTTCCATAGGCTCCGCCCCC
CTGACGAGCATCACAAAAATCGACGCTCAAGTCAGAGGTGGCGAAACCCGACAGGACTATAAAGATACCA
GGCGTTTCCCCCTGGAAGCTCCCTCGTGCGCTCTCCTGTTCCGACCCTGCCGCTTACCGGATACCTGTCC
GCCTTTCTCCCTTCGGGAAGCGTGGCGCTTTCTCATAGCTCACGCTGTAGGTATCTCAGTTCGGTGTAGG
TCGTTCGCTCCAAGCTGGGCTGTGTGCACGAACCCCCCGTTCAGCCCGACCGCTGCGCCTTATCCGGTAA
CTATCGTCTTGAGTCCAACCCGGTAAGACACGACTTATCGCCACTGGCAGCAGCCACTGGTAACAGGATT
AGCAGAGCGAGGTATGTAGGCGGTGCTACAGAGTTCTTGAAGTGGTGGCCTAACTACGGCTACACTAGAA
GAACAGTATTTGGTATCTGCGCTCTGCTGAAGCCAGTTACCTTCGGAAAAAGAGTTGGTAGCTCTTGATC
CGGCAAACAAACCACCGCTGGTAGCGGTGGTTTTTTTGTTTGCAAGCAGCAGATTACGCGCAGAAAAAAA
GGATCTCAAGAAGATCCTTTGATCTTTTCTACGGGGTCTGACGCTCAGTGGAACGAAAACTCACGTTAAG
GGATTTTGGTCATGAGATTATCAAAAAGGATCTTCACCTAGATCCTTTTAAATTAAAAATGAAGTTTTAA
ATCAATCTAAAGTATATATGAGTAAACTTGGTCTGACAGTTACCAATGCTTAATCAGTGAGGCACCTATC
TCAGCGATCTGTCTATTTCGTTCATCCATAGTTGCCTGACTCCCCGTCGTGTAGATAACTACGATACGGG
AGGGCTTACCATCTGGCCCCAGTGCTGCAATGATACCGCGAGACCCACGCTCACCGGCTCCAGATTTATC
AGCAATAAACCAGCCAGCCGGAAGGGCCGAGCGCAGAAGTGGTCCTGCAACTTTATCCGCCTCCATCCAG
TCTATTAATTGTTGCCGGGAAGCTAGAGTAAGTAGTTCGCCAGTTAATAGTTTGCGCAACGTTGTTGCCA
TTGCTACAGGCATCGTGGTGTCACGCTCGTCGTTTGGTATGGCTTCATTCAGCTCCGGTTCCCAACGATC
AAGGCGAGTTACATGATCCCCCATGTTGTGCAAAAAAGCGGTTAGCTCCTTCGGTCCTCCGATCGTTGTC
AGAAGTAAGTTGGCCGCAGTGTTATCACTCATGGTTATGGCAGCACTGCATAATTCTCTTACTGTCATGC
CATCCGTAAGATGCTTTTCTGTGACTGGTGAGTACTCAACCAAGTCATTCTGAGAATAGTGTATGCGGCG
ACCGAGTTGCTCTTGCCCGGCGTCAATACGGGATAATACCGCGCCACATAGCAGAACTTTAAAAGTGCTC
ATCATTGGAAAACGTTCTTCGGGGCGAAAACTCTCAAGGATCTTACCGCTGTTGAGATCCAGTTCGATGT
AACCCACTCGTGCACCCAACTGATCTTCAGCATCTTTTACTTTCACCAGCGTTTCTGGGTGAGCAAAAAC
AGGAAGGCAAAATGCCGCAAAAAAGGGAATAAGGGCGACACGGAAATGTTGAATACTCATACTCTTCCTT
TTTCAATATTATTGAAGCATTTATCAGGGTTATTGTCTCATGAGCGGATACATATTTGAATGTATTTAGA
AAAATAAACAAATAGGGGTTCCGCGCACATTTCCCCGAAAAGTGCCACCTGACGTCTAAGAAACCATTAT
TATCATGACATTAACCTATAAAAATAGGCGTATCACGAGGCCCTTTCGTCTCGCGCGTTTCGGTGATGAC
GGTGAAAACCTCTGACACATGCAGCTCCCGGAGACGGTCACAGCTTGTCTGTAAGCGGATGCCGGGAGCA
GACAAGCCCGTCAGGGCGCGTCAGCGGGTGTTGGCGGGTGTCGGGGCTGGCTTAACTATGCGGCATCAGA
GCAGATTGTACTGAGAGTGCACCATATGCGGTGTGAAATACCGCACAGATGCGTAAGGAGAAAATACCGC
ATCAGGCGCCATTCGCCATTCAGGCTGCGCAACTGTTGGGAAGGGCGATCGGTGCGGGCCTCTTCGCTAT
TACGCCAGCTGGCGAAAGGGGGATGTGCTGCAAGGCGATTAAGTTGGGTAACGCCAGGGTTTTCCCAGTC
ACGACGTTGTAAAACGACGGCGCAAGGAATGGTGCATGCAAGGAGATGGCGCCCAACAGTCCCCCGGCCA
CGGGGCCTGCCACCATACCCACGCCGAAACAAGCGCTCATGAGCCCGAAGTGGCGAGCCCGATCTTCCCC
ATCGGTGATGTCGGCGATATAGGCGCCAGCAACCGCACCTGTGGCGCCGGTGATGCCGGCCACGATGCGT
CCGGCGTAGAGGCGATTAGTCCAATTTGTTAAAGACAGGATATCAGTGGTCCAGGCTCTAGTTTTGACTC
AACAATATCACCAGCTGAAGCCTATAGAGTACGAGCCATAGATAAAATAAAAGATTTTATTTAGTCTCCA
GAAAAAGGGGGGAATGAAAGACCCCACCTGTAGGTTTGGCAAGCTAGCTTAAGTAACGCCATTTTGCAAG
GCATGGAAAATACATAACTGAGAATAGAGAAGTTCAGATCAAGGTTAGGAACAGAGAGACAGCAGAATAT
GGGCCAAACAGGATATCTGTGGTAAGCAGTTCCTGCCCCGGCTCAGGGCCAAGAACAGATGGTCCCCAGA
TGC
Features (pLannotate 1.2.2; 20 found; start..end, strand, type, name):
    380..721     +  misc_feature   MESV Ψ: packaging signal of murine embryonic stem cell virus
    788..1204    +  CDS            gag (truncated): truncated Moloney murine leukemia virus (MMLV) gag gene lacking the start codon
   1220..1441    +  CDS            Araf (fragment): ARAF_MOUSE - Also known as A-raf, Araf1. Experimental evidence at protein level: Swiss-Prot protein existence level 1. Involved in the transduction of mitogenic signals from the cell membrane to the nucleus. May also regulate the TOR signaling cascade (By similarity). From Mus musculus (Mouse).
   1552..2112    +  misc_feature   IRES: internal ribosome entry site (IRES) of the encephalomyocarditis virus (EMCV)
   2115..2824    +  CDS            mCherry (fragment): monomeric derivative of DsRed fluorescent protein (Shaner et al., 2004) mammalian codon-optimized
   2837..2867    +  misc_feature   MCS (fragment): pUC18/19 multiple cloning site
   2987..3501    +  LTR            3' LTR: 3' long terminal repeat from murine embryonic stem cell virus
   3663..3679    -  protein_bind   lac operator: The lac repressor binds to the lac operator to inhibit transcription in E. coli. This inhibition can be relieved by adding lactose or isopropyl-β-D-thiogalactopyranoside (IPTG). lac repressor encoded by lacI
   3687..3717    -  promoter       lac promoter: promoter for the E. coli lac operon
   3732..3753    -  protein_bind   CAP binding site: CAP binding activates transcription in the presence of cAMP. E. coli catabolite activator protein
   3766..3858    -  CDS            lacI (fragment): lac repressor; lacI; The lac repressor binds to the lac operator to inhibit transcription in E. coli. This inhibition can be relieved by adding lactose or isopropyl-β-D-thiogalactopyranoside (IPTG).
   4041..4629    -  rep_origin     ori: high-copy-number ColE1/pMB1/pBR322/pUC origin of replication
   4800..5660    -  CDS            AmpR: β-lactamase; bla; confers resistance to ampicillin, carbenicillin, and related antibiotics
   5661..5765    -  promoter       AmpR promoter: bla
   5860..5895    +  CDS            rop (fragment): Rop protein, which maintains plasmids at low copy number; rop
   5997..6096    +  misc_feature   bom (fragment): basis of mobility region from pBR322
   6102..6251    -  CDS            lacZα (fragment): LacZα fragment of β-galactosidase; lacZ fragment
   6251..6452    -  CDS            TcR (fragment): tetracycline efflux protein; tet; confers resistance to tetracycline
   6453..6551    +  CDS            env (fragment): murine leukemia virus gPr80 envelope polyprotein precursor; env; proteolytically cleaved into gp70SU and p15TM subunits
   6593..316     +  LTR            5' LTR (across the origin): 5' long terminal repeat from murine embryonic stem cell virus
