[The description below was written by a language model from this plasmid's Addgene catalogue record and pLannotate feature annotations shown in this document.]
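Description:
MSCV-BRAF-WT-IRES-mCherry is a gammaretroviral mammalian expression plasmid built on the MSCV-IRES-mCherry backbone. It carries a segment of wild-type human BRAF rather than the full coding sequence. In bacteria it is maintained through a high-copy ColE1/pUC-type origin and selected with ampicillin via the β-lactamase gene and its bla promoter. Short remnants of lac, rop, bom, lacZα, tetracycline-resistance and env sequences in the backbone are cloning leftovers with no evident function.

The retroviral unit is flanked by murine embryonic stem cell virus 5' and 3' long terminal repeats. It includes the Ψ packaging signal and a truncated, start-codon-less gag region, which together allow the transcript to be packaged into retroviral particles when gag, pol and env are supplied in trans. No separate internal promoter is annotated, so expression presumably comes from the 5' LTR. Downstream of gag lies a short insert of roughly 220 nt. The automated annotation labels it as a mouse Araf fragment, most likely because of homology among RAF family kinases, whereas the catalogue entry identifies it as human BRAF. An EMCV IRES follows and drives cap-independent translation of mCherry from the same transcript, so red fluorescence marks cells expressing the BRAF-containing RNA.

The stated purpose is a fluorescent reporter expressing a wild-type BRAF segment. The associated study concerns CRISPR-Cas13 mismatch intolerance and single-base-selective silencing of point-mutated oncogenic RNAs. This suggests that the construct serves as the wild-type target against which mutant-directed guides are tested, with loss of mCherry signal indicating knockdown, although the record does not spell out this design.
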