Addgene plasmid #221027: MSCV-BRAF-WT-IRES-mCherry
Purpose: Fluorescent reporter for expressing a segment of wild type BRAF
Depositing lab: Mohamed Fareh. Depositing organization: Peter MacCallum Cancer Institute. Publication: Principles of CRISPR-Cas13 mismatch intolerance enable selective silencing of point-mutated oncogenic RNA with single-base precision. Shembrey C, Yang R, Casan J, Hu W, Chen H, Singh GJ, Sadras T, Prasad K, Shortt J, Johnstone RW, Trapani JA, Ekert PG, Fareh M. Sci Adv. 2024 Dec 20;10(51):eadl0731. doi: 10.1126/sciadv.adl0731. Epub 2024 Dec 18. PubMed 39693429.
Backbone
  Vector backbone: MSCV-IRES-mCherry
  Vector type: Mammalian Expression, Retroviral
Growth in bacteria
  Bacterial resistance: Ampicillin, 100 μg/mL
  Growth temperature: 37°C
  Growth strain: NEB Stable
  Copy number: Unknown
Gene/Insert
  Gene/Insert name: BRAF wildtype
  Species: H. sapiens (human)
  Entrez Gene: BRAF (a.k.a. B-RAF1, B-raf, BRAF-1, BRAF1, NS7, RAFB1)
Terms and licenses: Academic/Nonprofit Terms; Industry Terms: Not Available to Industry
Depositor comments: Please visit https://doi.org/10.1101/2023.09.26.557083 for bioRxiv preprint.
How to cite: MSCV-BRAF-WT-IRES-mCherry was a gift from Mohamed Fareh (Addgene plasmid # 221027 ; http://n2t.net/addgene:221027 ; RRID:Addgene_221027)
